>Addgene plasmid #211672 | pCF821-sgCIDE-22_U6-sgRNA-EF1a-mNeonGreen | addgene full sequence | sequence record 421536 | Addgene NGS Result
GTCGACGGATCGGGAGATCTCCCGATCCCCTATGGTGCACTCTCAGTACAATCTGCTCTGATGCCGCATA
GTTAAGCCAGTATCTGCTCCCTGCTTGTGTGTTGGAGGTCGCTGAGTAGTGCGCGAGCAAAATTTAAGCT
ACAACAAGGCAAGGCTTGACCGACAATTGCATGAAGAATCTGCTTAGGGTTAGGCGTTTTGCGCTGCTTC
GCGATGTACGGGCCAGATATTGACATTGATTATTGACTAGTTATTAATAGTAATCAATTACGGGGTCATT
AGTTCATAGCCCATATATGGAGTTCCGCGTTACATAACTTACGGTAAATGGCCCGCCTGGCTGACCGCCC
AACGACCCCCGCCCATTGACGTCAATAATGACGTATGTTCCCATAGTAACGCCAATAGGGACTTTCCATT
GACGTCAATGGGTGGAGTATTTACGGTAAACTGCCCACTTGGCAGTACATCAAGTGTATCATATGCCAAG
TACGCCCCCTATTGACGTCAATGACGGTAAATGGCCCGCCTGGCATTATGCCCAGTACATGACCTTATGG
GACTTTCCTACTTGGCAGTACATCTACGTATTAGTCATCGCTATTACCATGGTGATGCGGTTTTGGCAGT
ACATCAATGGGCGTGGATAGCGGTTTGACTCACGGGGATTTCCAAGTCTCCACCCCATTGACGTCAATGG
GAGTTTGTTTTGGCACCAAAATCAACGGGACTTTCCAAAATGTCGTAACAACTCCGCCCCATTGACGCAA
ATGGGCGGTAGGCGTGTACGGTGGGAGGTCTATATAAGCAGCGCGTTTTGCCTGTACTGGGTCTCTCTGG
TTAGACCAGATCTGAGCCTGGGAGCTCTCTGGCTAACTAGGGAACCCACTGCTTAAGCCTCAATAAAGCT
TGCCTTGAGTGCTTCAAGTAGTGTGTGCCCGTCTGTTGTGTGACTCTGGTAACTAGAGATCCCTCAGACC
CTTTTAGTCAGTGTGGAAAATCTCTAGCAGTGGCGCCCGAACAGGGACTTGAAAGCGAAAGGGAAACCAG
AGGAGCTCTCTCGACGCAGGACTCGGCTTGCTGAAGCGCGCACGGCAAGAGGCGAGGGGCGGCGACTGGT
GAGTACGCCAAAAATTTTGACTAGCGGAGGCTAGAAGGAGAGAGATGGGTGCGAGAGCGTCAGTATTAAG
CGGGGGAGAATTAGATCGCGATGGGAAAAAATTCGGTTAAGGCCAGGGGGAAAGAAAAAATATAAATTAA
AACATATAGTATGGGCAAGCAGGGAGCTAGAACGATTCGCAGTTAATCCTGGCCTGTTAGAAACATCAGA
AGGCTGTAGACAAATACTGGGACAGCTACAACCATCCCTTCAGACAGGATCAGAAGAACTTAGATCATTA
TATAATACAGTAGCAACCCTCTATTGTGTGCATCAAAGGATAGAGATAAAAGACACCAAGGAAGCTTTAG
ACAAGATAGAGGAAGAGCAAAACAAAAGTAAGACCACCGCACAGCAAGCGGCCGCTGATCTTCAGACCTG
GAGGAGGAGATATGAGGGACAATTGGAGAAGTGAATTATATAAATATAAAGTAGTAAAAATTGAACCATT
AGGAGTAGCACCCACCAAGGCAAAGAGAAGAGTGGTGCAGAGAGAAAAAAGAGCAGTGGGAATAGGAGCT
TTGTTCCTTGGGTTCTTGGGAGCAGCAGGAAGCACTATGGGCGCAGCGTCAATGACGCTGACGGTACAGG
CCAGACAATTATTGTCTGGTATAGTGCAGCAGCAGAACAATTTGCTGAGGGCTATTGAGGCGCAACAGCA
TCTGTTGCAACTCACAGTCTGGGGCATCAAGCAGCTCCAGGCAAGAATCCTGGCTGTGGAAAGATACCTA
AAGGATCAACAGCTCCTGGGGATTTGGGGTTGCTCTGGAAAACTCATTTGCACCACTGCTGTGCCTTGGA
ATGCTAGTTGGAGTAATAAATCTCTGGAACAGATTTGGAATCACACGACCTGGATGGAGTGGGACAGAGA
AATTAACAATTACACAAGCTTAATACACTCCTTAATTGAAGAATCGCAAAACCAGCAAGAAAAGAATGAA
CAAGAATTATTGGAATTAGATAAATGGGCAAGTTTGTGGAATTGGTTTAACATAACAAATTGGCTGTGGT
ATATAAAATTATTCATAATGATAGTAGGAGGCTTGGTAGGTTTAAGAATAGTTTTTGCTGTACTTTCTAT
AGTGAATAGAGTTAGGCAGGGATATTCACCATTATCGTTTCAGACCCACCTCCCAACCCCGAGGGGACCC
GACAGGCCCGAAGGAATAGAAGAAGAAGGTGGAGAGAGAGACAGAGACAGATCCATTCGATTAGTGAACG
GATCGGCACTGCGTGCGCCAATTCTGCAGACAAATGGCAGTATTCATCCACAATTTTAAAAGAAAAGGGG
GGATTGGGGGGTACAGTGCAGGGGAAAGAATAGTAGACATAATAGCAACAGACATACAAACTAAAGAATT
ACAAAAACAAATTACAAAAATTCAAAATTTTCGGGTTTATTACAGGGACAGCAGAGATCCAGTTTGGTTA
ATTAAGGTACCGAGGGCCTATTTCCCATGATTCCTTCATATTTGCATATACGATACAAGGCTGTTAGAGA
GATAATTAGAATTAATTTGACTGTAAACACAAAGATATTAGTACAAAATACGTGACGTAGAAAGTAATAA
TTTCTTGGGTAGTTTGCAGTTTTAAAATTATGTTTTAAAATGGACTATCATATGCTTACCGTAACTTGAA
AGTATTTCGATTTCTTGGCTTTATATATCTTGTGGAAAGGACGAAACACCGTTGTTCCACCTATAGGGTT
GGTTTAAGAGCTATGCTGGAAACAGCATAGCAAGTTTAAATAAGGCTAGTCCGTTATCAACTTGAAAAAG
TGGCACCGAGTCGGTGCTTTTTTTGAATTCGCTAGCTAGGTCTTGAAAGGAGTGGGAATTGGCTCCGGTG
CCCGTCAGTGGGCAGAGCGCACATCGCCCACAGTCCCCGAGAAGTTGGGGGGAGGGGTCGGCAATTGATC
CGGTGCCTAGAGAAGGTGGCGCGGGGTAAACTGGGAAAGTGATGTCGTGTACTGGCTCCGCCTTTTTCCC
GAGGGTGGGGGAGAACCGTATATAAGTGCAGTAGTCGCCGTGAACGTTCTTTTTCGCAACGGGTTTGCCG
CCAGAACACAGGTAAGTGCCGTGTGTGGTTCCCGCGGGCCTGGCCTCTTTACGGGTTATGGCCCTTGCGT
GCCTTGAATTACTTCCACTGGCTGCAGTACGTGATTCTTGATCCCGAGCTTCGGGTTGGAAGTGGGTGGG
AGAGTTCGAGGCCTTGCGCTTAAGGAGCCCCTTCGCCTCGTGCTTGAGTTGAGGCCTGGCCTGGGCGCTG
GGGCCGCCGCGTGCGAATCTGGTGGCACCTTCGCGCCTGTCTCGCTGCTTTCGATAAGTCTCTAGCCATT
TAAAATTTTTGATGACCTGCTGCGACGCTTTTTTTCTGGCAAGATAGTCTTGTAAATGCGGGCCAAGATC
TGCACACTGGTATTTCGGTTTTTGGGGCCGCGGGCGGCGACGGGGCCCGTGCGTCCCAGCGCACATGTTC
GGCGAGGCGGGGCCTGCGAGCGCGGCCACCGAGAATCGGACGGGGGTAGTCTCAAGCTGGCCGGCCTGCT
CTGGTGCCTGGCCTCGCGCCGCCGTGTATCGCCCCGCCCTGGGCGGCAAGGCTGGCCCGGTCGGCACCAG
TTGCGTGAGCGGAAAGATGGCCGCTTCCCGGCCCTGCTGCAGGGAGCTCAAAATGGAGGACGCGGCGCTC
GGGAGAGCGGGCGGGTGAGTCACCCACACAAAGGAAAAGGGCCTTTCCGTCCTCAGCCGTCGCTTCATGT
GACTCCACGGAGTACCGGGCGCCGTCCAGGCACCTCGATTAGTTCTCGAGCTTTTGGAGTACGTCGTCTT
TAGGTTGGGGGGAGGGGTTTTATGCGATGGAGTTTCCCCACACTGAGTGGGTGGAGACTGAAGTTAGGCC
AGCTTGGCACTTGATGTAATTCTCCTTGGAATTTGCCCTTTTTGAGTTTGGATCTTGGTTCATTCTCAAG
CCTCAGACAGTGGTTCAAAGTTTTTTTCTTCCATTTCAGGTGTCGTGAACCGGTTCTAGAGCGCTGCCAC
CATGGTCAGTAAGGGCGAAGAAGATAATATGGCTTCCTTGCCTGCCACACATGAACTCCACATATTCGGG
TCTATCAACGGCGTGGACTTCGACATGGTTGGGCAAGGAACCGGAAATCCCAACGATGGATACGAGGAGC
TGAACCTGAAGTCAACGAAAGGTGATCTTCAATTCTCCCCCTGGATTCTCGTCCCTCACATTGGCTATGG
TTTCCACCAGTACCTCCCGTACCCTGACGGGATGTCTCCATTCCAAGCCGCAATGGTAGATGGGTCAGGC
TACCAAGTTCACAGAACTATGCAGTTTGAAGATGGTGCATCTCTGACAGTAAATTACAGGTATACCTACG
AAGGTTCACACATCAAAGGAGAAGCTCAGGTGAAAGGTACGGGATTCCCAGCAGACGGCCCAGTAATGAC
CAATTCCCTCACGGCTGCCGACTGGTGCAGGAGTAAAAAGACATATCCAAATGACAAGACTATTATCTCT
ACTTTCAAATGGTCTTATACGACAGGCAACGGAAAGAGGTATCGGTCAACCGCGCGCACAACATATACGT
TTGCTAAGCCTATGGCTGCCAATTATCTGAAAAATCAGCCCATGTATGTATTTAGAAAAACCGAACTGAA
GCACTCCAAAACTGAATTGAACTTCAAAGAGTGGCAAAAGGCCTTCACCGATGTCATGGGCATGGATGAA
TTGTATAAGTGAACGCGTTAAGTCGACAATCAACCTCTGGATTACAAAATTTGTGAAAGATTGACTGGTA
TTCTTAACTATGTTGCTCCTTTTACGCTATGTGGATACGCTGCTTTAATGCCTTTGTATCATGCTATTGC
TTCCCGTATGGCTTTCATTTTCTCCTCCTTGTATAAATCCTGGTTGCTGTCTCTTTATGAGGAGTTGTGG
CCCGTTGTCAGGCAACGTGGCGTGGTGTGCACTGTGTTTGCTGACGCAACCCCCACTGGTTGGGGCATTG
CCACCACCTGTCAGCTCCTTTCCGGGACTTTCGCTTTCCCCCTCCCTATTGCCACGGCGGAACTCATCGC
CGCCTGCCTTGCCCGCTGCTGGACAGGGGCTCGGCTGTTGGGCACTGACAATTCCGTGGTGTTGTCGGGG
AAATCATCGTCCTTTCCTTGGCTGCTCGCCTGTGTTGCCACCTGGATTCTGCGCGGGACGTCCTTCTGCT
ACGTCCCTTCGGCCCTCAATCCAGCGGACCTTCCTTCCCGCGGCCTGCTGCCGGCTCTGCGGCCTCTTCC
GCGTCTTCGCCTTCGCCCTCAGACGAGTCGGATCTCCCTTTGGGCCGCCTCCCCGCGTCGACTTTAAGAC
CAATGACTTACAAGGCAGCTGTAGATCTTAGCCACTTTTTAAAAGAAAAGGGGGGACTGGAAGGGCTAAT
TCACTCCCAACGAAGACAAGATCTGCTTTTTGCTTGTACTGGGTCTCTCTGGTTAGACCAGATCTGAGCC
TGGGAGCTCTCTGGCTAACTAGGGAACCCACTGCTTAAGCCTCAATAAAGCTTGCCTTGAGTGCTTCAAG
TAGTGTGTGCCCGTCTGTTGTGTGACTCTGGTAACTAGAGATCCCTCAGACCCTTTTAGTCAGTGTGGAA
AATCTCTAGCAGGGCCCGTTTAAACCCGCTGATCAGCCTCGACTGTGCCTTCTAGTTGCCAGCCATCTGT
TGTTTGCCCCTCCCCCGTGCCTTCCTTGACCCTGGAAGGTGCCACTCCCACTGTCCTTTCCTAATAAAAT
GAGGAAATTGCATCGCATTGTCTGAGTAGGTGTCATTCTATTCTGGGGGGTGGGGTGGGGCAGGACAGCA
AGGGGGAGGATTGGGAAGACAATAGCAGGCATGCTGGGGATGCGGTGGGCTCTATGGCTTCTGAGGCGGA
AAGAACCAGCCATTAATGAAAAGAACCAGCCATTAATGAATCGGCCAACGCGCGGGGAGAGGCGGTTTGC
GTATTGGGCGCTCTTCCGCTTCCTCGCTCACTGACTCGCTGCGCTCGGTCGTTCGGCTGCGGCGAGCGGT
ATCAGCTCACTCAAAGGCGGTAATACGGTTATCCACAGAATCAGGGGATAACGCAGGAAAGAACATGTGA
GCAAAAGGCCAGCAAAAGGCCAGGAACCGTAAAAAGGCCGCGTTGCTGGCGTTTTTCCATAGGCTCCGCC
CCCCTGACGAGCATCACAAAAATCGACGCTCAAGTCAGAGGTGGCGAAACCCGACAGGACTATAAAGATA
CCAGGCGTTTCCCCCTGGAAGCTCCCTCGTGCGCTCTCCTGTTCCGACCCTGCCGCTTACCGGATACCTG
TCCGCCTTTCTCCCTTCGGGAAGCGTGGCGCTTTCTCATAGCTCACGCTGTAGGTATCTCAGTTCGGTGT
AGGTCGTTCGCTCCAAGCTGGGCTGTGTGCACGAACCCCCCGTTCAGCCCGACCGCTGCGCCTTATCCGG
TAACTATCGTCTTGAGTCCAACCCGGTAAGACACGACTTATCGCCACTGGCAGCAGCCACTGGTAACAGG
ATTAGCAGAGCGAGGTATGTAGGCGGTGCTACAGAGTTCTTGAAGTGGTGGCCTAACTACGGCTACACTA
GAAGAACAGTATTTGGTATCTGCGCTCTGCTGAAGCCAGTTACCTTCGGAAAAAGAGTTGGTAGCTCTTG
ATCCGGCAAACAAACCACCGCTGGTAGCGGTGGTTTTTTTGTTTGCAAGCAGCAGATTACGCGCAGAAAA
AAAGGATCTCAAGAAGATCCTTTGATCTTTTCTACGGGGTCTGACGCTCAGTGGAACGAAAACTCACGTT
AAGGGATTTTGGTCATGAGATTATCAAAAAGGATCTTCACCTAGATCCTTTTAAATTAAAAATGAAGTTT
TAAATCAATCTAAAGTATATATGAGTAAACTTGGTCTGACAGTTACCAATGCTTAATCAGTGAGGCACCT
ATCTCAGCGATCTGTCTATTTCGTTCATCCATAGTTGCCTGACTCCCCGTCGTGTAGATAACTACGATAC
GGGAGGGCTTACCATCTGGCCCCAGTGCTGCAATGATACCGCGAGACCCACGCTCACCGGCTCCAGATTT
ATCAGCAATAAACCAGCCAGCCGGAAGGGCCGAGCGCAGAAGTGGTCCTGCAACTTTATCCGCCTCCATC
CAGTCTATTAATTGTTGCCGGGAAGCTAGAGTAAGTAGTTCGCCAGTTAATAGTTTGCGCAACGTTGTTG
CCATTGCTACAGGCATCGTGGTGTCACGCTCGTCGTTTGGTATGGCTTCATTCAGCTCCGGTTCCCAACG
ATCAAGGCGAGTTACATGATCCCCCATGTTGTGCAAAAAAGCGGTTAGCTCCTTCGGTCCTCCGATCGTT
GTCAGAAGTAAGTTGGCCGCAGTGTTATCACTCATGGTTATGGCAGCACTGCATAATTCTCTTACTGTCA
TGCCATCCGTAAGATGCTTTTCTGTGACTGGTGAGTACTCAACCAAGTCATTCTGAGAATAGTGTATGCG
GCGACCGAGTTGCTCTTGCCCGGCGTCAATACGGGATAATACCGCGCCACATAGCAGAACTTTAAAAGTG
CTCATCATTGGAAAACGTTCTTCGGGGCGAAAACTCTCAAGGATCTTACCGCTGTTGAGATCCAGTTCGA
TGTAACCCACTCGTGCACCCAACTGATCTTCAGCATCTTTTACTTTCACCAGCGTTTCTGGGTGAGCAAA
AACAGGAAGGCAAAATGCCGCAAAAAAGGGAATAAGGGCGACACGGAAATGTTGAATACTCATACTCTTC
CTTTTTCAATATTATTGAAGCATTTATCAGGGTTATTGTCTCATGAGCGGATACATATTTGAATGTATTT
AGAAAAATAAACAAATAGGGGTTCCGCGCACATTTCCCCGAAAAGTGCCACCTGAC
Features (pLannotate 1.2.2; 25 found; start..end, strand, type, name):
     31..83      -  misc_feature   bom (fragment): basis of mobility region from pBR322
    232..611     +  enhancer       CMV enhancer: human cytomegalovirus immediate early enhancer
    612..811     +  promoter       CMV promoter: human cytomegalovirus (CMV) immediate early promoter
    829..1009    +  LTR            5' LTR (truncated): truncated 5' long terminal repeat (LTR) from HIV-1
   1056..1181    +  misc_feature   HIV-1 Ψ: packaging signal of human immunodeficiency virus type 1
   1165..1528    +  CDS            HIV-1 gag (fragment): gag protein from human immunodeficiency virus 1; gag
   1674..1907    +  misc_feature   RRE: The Rev response element (RRE) of HIV-1 allows for Rev-dependent mRNA export from the nucleus to the cytoplasm.
   2284..2384    +  CDS            Rev (fragment): human immunodeficiency virus 1 (HIV-1) Rev protein; rev; enhances nuclear export of unspliced and incompletely spliced viral mRNAs
   2434..2551    +  misc_feature   cPPT/CTS: central polypurine tract and central termination sequence of HIV-1
   2602..2842    +  promoter       U6 promoter: RNA polymerase III promoter for human U6 snRNA
   2890..2957    +  misc_RNA       tracrRNA (fragment): trans-activating CRISPR RNA for the Streptococcus pyogenes CRISPR/Cas9 system
   2976..2994    +  CDS            small t antigen (fragment): SV40 (simian virus 40) small t antigen
   3020..3231    +  promoter       EF-1α core promoter: core promoter for human elongation factor EF-1α
   3232..3340    +  intron         EF-1α intron A (fragment): intron upstream of the start codon of human EF-1α
   3966..4169    +  intron         EF-1α intron A: truncated intron upstream of the start codon of human EF-1α
   4202..4909    +  CDS            mNeonGreen: mNeonGreen is a basic (constitutively fluorescent) green/yellow fluorescent protein published in 2013, derived from Branchiostoma lanceolatum. It is reported to be a very rapidly-maturing monomer with moderate acid sensitivity.
   4928..5516    +  misc_feature   WPRE: woodchuck hepatitis virus posttranscriptional regulatory element
   5567..5586    +  misc_feature   cPPT/CTS (fragment): central polypurine tract and central termination sequence of HIV-1
   5588..5821    +  LTR            3' LTR (ΔU3): self-inactivating 3' long terminal repeat (LTR) from HIV-1
   5853..6077    +  polyA_signal   bGH poly(A) signal: bovine growth hormone polyadenylation signal
   6081..6100    +  promoter       SV40 promoter (fragment): SV40 enhancer and early promoter
   6121..6171    -  CDS            lacI (fragment): lac repressor; lacI; The lac repressor binds to the lac operator to inhibit transcription in E. coli. This inhibition can be relieved by adding lactose or isopropyl-β-D-thiogalactopyranoside (IPTG).
   6354..6942    -  rep_origin     ori: high-copy-number ColE1/pMB1/pBR322/pUC origin of replication
   7113..7973    -  CDS            AmpR: β-lactamase; bla; confers resistance to ampicillin, carbenicillin, and related antibiotics
   7974..8078    -  promoter       AmpR promoter: bla
