[The description below was written by a language model from this plasmid's Addgene catalogue record and pLannotate feature annotations shown in this document.]
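Description:
pCF821-sgCIDE-22_U6-sgRNA-EF1a-mNeonGreen is a third-generation-style, self-inactivating HIV-1 lentiviral transfer plasmid built on the pCF821 backbone for delivering a CRISPR guide RNA together with a fluorescent marker to mammalian cells. It is propagated in E. coli through a high-copy ColE1/pUC-type origin and selected with ampicillin via the β-lactamase gene. In packaging cells the viral genome is transcribed from a CMV enhancer/promoter fused to a truncated 5' LTR. The genome carries the Ψ packaging signal with a partial gag region, the Rev response element for Rev-dependent nuclear export, and a cPPT/CTS. It ends in a ΔU3 3' LTR, which disables LTR promoter activity after integration, followed by a bGH polyadenylation signal.

The payload consists of two independent expression units. A human U6 RNA polymerase III promoter drives a single guide RNA, sgCIDE-22, made up of a 20-nt spacer joined to a Streptococcus pyogenes Cas9 tracrRNA-derived scaffold. Downstream, the EF-1α promoter with its intron A sequences drives mNeonGreen, a bright monomeric green/yellow fluorescent protein. A WPRE enhances transcript stability and expression. mNeonGreen allows transduced cells to be identified, tracked or sorted.

Although the catalogue insert name mentions SpyCas9, the annotated 8.1 kb sequence contains no Cas9 coding region, so the nuclease presumably has to be supplied separately. The record does not state the genomic target of sgCIDE-22. The associated publication concerns CRISPR-mediated killing of glioma cells by targeting non-coding genomic sequences and temozolomide-associated mutational signatures.
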