Addgene plasmid #211672: pCF821-sgCIDE-22_U6-sgRNA-EF1a-mNeonGreen
Purpose: U6-sgRNA-EF1a-mNeonGreen
Depositing lab: Christof Fellmann. Depositing organization: J. David Gladstone Institutes. Publication: Targeting the non-coding genome and temozolomide signature enables CRISPR-mediated glioma oncolysis. Tan IL, Perez AR, Lew RJ, Sun X, Baldwin A, Zhu YK, Shah MM, Berger MS, Doudna JA, Fellmann C. Cell Rep. 2023 Nov 28;42(11):113339. doi: 10.1016/j.celrep.2023.113339. Epub 2023 Nov 2. PubMed 37917583.
Backbone
  Vector backbone: pCF821
  Vector type: Mammalian Expression, Lentiviral, CRISPR
Growth in bacteria
  Bacterial resistance: Ampicillin, 100 μg/mL
  Growth temperature: 37°C
  Growth strain: NEB Stable
  Copy number: Unknown
Gene/Insert
  Gene/Insert name: SpyCas9 and sgCIDE-22 guide RNA vector
  gRNA/shRNA sequence: TTGTTCCACCTATAGGGTTG
Terms and licenses: Academic/Nonprofit Terms; Industry Terms: Not Available to Industry
How to cite: pCF821-sgCIDE-22_U6-sgRNA-EF1a-mNeonGreen was a gift from Christof Fellmann (Addgene plasmid # 211672 ; http://n2t.net/addgene:211672 ; RRID:Addgene_211672)
